>Addgene plasmid #35526 | pET28a-Vx3(A7) | depositor full sequence | sequence record 43502 | pET28a-Vx3(A7) sequence 5558 bps
TGGCGAATGGG
[124 nt withheld, positions 12-135]
C
[91 nt withheld, positions 137-227]
A
[49 nt withheld, positions 229-277]
CCTTTGACGTTGGAGTCCACGTTCTTT
[37 nt withheld, positions 305-341]
ACCCTATCTCGGTCTATTCTTTTGATTTATAAGGGATTTTGCCGATTTCGGCCTATTGGTTAAAAAATGA
GCTGATTTAACAAAAATTTAACGCGAATTTTAACAAAATATTAACGTTTACAATTTCAGGTGGCACTTTT
CGGGGAAATGTGCGCGGAACCCCTATTTGTTTATTTTTCTAAATACATTCAAATATGTATCCGCTCATGA
ATTAATTCTTAGAAAAACTCATCGAGCATCAAATGAAACTGCAATTTATTCATATCAGGATTATCAATAC
CATATTTTTGAAAAAGCCGTTTCTGTAATGAAGGAGAAAACTCACCGAGGCAGTTCCATAGGATGGCAAG
ATCCTGGTATCGGTCTGCGATTCCGACTCGTCCAACATCAATACAACCTATTAATTTCCCCTCGTCAAAA
ATAAGGTTATCAAGTGAGAAATCACCATGAGTGACGACTGAATCCGGTGAGAATGGCAAAAGTTTATGCA
TTTCTTTCCAGACTTGTTCAACAGGCCAGCCATTACGCTCGTCATCAAAATCACTCGCATCAACCAAACC
GTTATTCATTCGTGATTGCGCCTGAGCGAGACGAAATACGCGATCGCTGTTAAAAGGACAATTACAAACA
GGAATCGAATGCAACCGGCGCAGGAACACTGCCAGCGCATCAACAATATTTTCACCTGAATCAGGATATT
CTTCTAATACCTGGAATGCTGTTTTCCCGGGGATCGCAGTGGTGAGTAACCATGCATCATCAGGAGTACG
GATAAAATGCTTGATGGTCGGAAGAGGCATAAATTCCGTCAGCCAGTTTAGTCTGACCATCTCATCTGTA
ACATCATTGGCAACGCTACCTTTGCCATGTTTCAGAAACAACTCTGGCGCATCGGGCTTCCCATACAATC
GATAGATTGTCGCACCTGATTGCCCGACATTATCGCGAGCCCATTTATACCCATATAAATCAGCATCCAT
GTTGGAATTTAATCGCGGCCTAGAGCAAGACGTTTCCCGTTGAATATGGCTCATAACACCCCTTGTATTA
CTGTTTATGTAAGCAGACAGTTTTATTGTTCATGACCAAAATCCCTTAACGTGAGTTTTCGTTCCACTGA
GCGTCAGACCCCGTAGAAAAGATCAAAGGATCTTCTTGAGATCCTTTTTTTCTGCGCGTAATCTGCTGCT
TGCAAACAAAAAAACCACCGCTACCAGCGGTGGTTTGTTTGCCGGATCAAGAGCTACCAACTCTTTTTCC
GAAGGTAACTGGCTTCAGCAGAGCGCAGATACCAAATACTGTCCTTCTAGTGTAGCCGTAGTTAGGCCAC
CACTTCAAGAACTCTGTAGCACCGCCTACATACCTCGCTCTGCTAATCCTGTTACCAGTGGCTGCTGCCA
GTGGCGATAAGTCGTGTCTTACCGGGTTGGACTCAAGACGATAGTTACCGGATAAGGCGCAGCGGTCGGG
CTGAACGGGGGGTTCGTGCACACAGCCCAGCTTGGAGCGAACGACCTACACCGAACTGAGATACCTACAG
CGTGAGCTATGAGAAAGCGCCACGCTTCCCGAAGGGAGAAAGGCGGACAGGTATCCGGTAAGCGGCAGGG
TCGGAACAGGAGAGCGCACGAGGGAGCTTCCAGGGGGAAACGCCTGGTATCTTTATAGTCCTGTCGGGTT
TCGCCACCTCTGACTTGAGCGTCGATTTTTGTGATGCTCGTCAGGGGGGCGGAGCCTATGGAAAAACGCC
AGCAACGCGGCCTTTTTACGGTTCCTGGCCTTTTGCTGGCCTTTTGCTCACATGTTCTTTCCTGCGTTAT
CCCCTGATTCTGTGGATAACCGTATTACCGCCTTTGAGTGAGCTGATACCGCTCGCCGCAGCCGAACGAC
CGAGCGCAGCGAGTCAGTGAGCGAGGAAGCGGAAGAGCGCCTGATGCGGTATTTTCTCCTTACGCATCTG
TGCGGTATTTCACACCGCATATATGGTGCACTCTCAGTACAATCTGCTCTGATGCCGCATAGTTAAGCCA
GTATACACTCCGCTATCGCTACGTGACTGGGTCATGGCTGCGCCCCGACACCCGCCAACACCCGCTGACG
CGCCCTGACGGGCTTGTCTGCTCCCGGCATCCGCTTACAGACAAGCTGTGACCGTCTCCGGGAGCTGCAT
GTGTCAGAGGTTTTCACCGTCATCACCGAAACGCGCGAGGCAGCTGCGGTAAAGCTCATCAGCGTGGTCG
TGAAGCGATTCACAGATGTCTGCCTGTTCATCCGCGTCCAGCTCGTTGAGTTTCTCCAGAAGCGTTAATG
TCTGGCTTCTGATAAAGCGGGCCATGTTAAGGGCGGTTTTTTCCTGTTTGGTCACTGATGCCTCCGTGTA
AGGGGGATTTCTGTTCATGGGGGTAATGATACCGATGAAACGAGAGAGGATGCTCACGATACGGGTTACT
GATGATGAACATGCCCGGTTACTGGAACGTTGTGAGGGTAAACAACTGGCGGTATGGATGCGGCGGGACC
AGAGAAAAATCACTCAGGGTCAATGCCAGCGCTTCGTTAATACAGATGTAGGTGTTCCACAGGGTAGCCA
GCAGCATCCTGCGATGCAGATCCGGAACATAATGGTGCAGGGCGCTGACTTCCGCGTTTCCAGACTTTAC
GAAACACGGAAACCGAAGACCATTCATGTTGTTGCTCAGGTCGCAGACGTTTTGCAGCAGCAGTCGCTTC
ACGTTCGCTCGCGTATCGGTGATTCATTCTGCTAACCAGTAAGGCAACCCCGCCAGCCTAGCCGGGTCCT
CAACGACAGGAGCACGATCATGCGCACCCGTGGGGCCGCCATGCCGGCGATAATGGCCTGCTTCTCGCCG
AAACGTTTGGTGGCGGGACCAGTGACGAAGGCTTGAGCGAGGGCGTGCAAGATTCCGAATACCGCAAGCG
ACAGGCCGATCATCGTCGCGCTCCAGCGAAAGCGGTCCTCGCCGAAAATGACCCAGAGCGCTGCCGGCAC
CTGTCCTACGAGTTGCATGATAAAGAAGACAGTCATAAGTGCGGCGACGATAGTCATGCCCCGCGCCCAC
CGGAAGGAGCTGACTGGGTTGAAGGCTCTCAAGGGCATCGGTCGAGATCCCGGTGCCTAATGAGTGAGCT
AACTTACATTAATTGCGTTGCGCTCACTGCCCGCTTTCCAGTCGGGAAACCTGTCGTGCCAGCTGCATTA
ATGAATCGGCCAACGCGCGGGGAGAGGCGGTTTGCGTATTGGGCGCCAGGGTGGTTTTTCTTTTCACCAG
TGAGACGGGCAACAGCTGATTGCCCTTCACCGCCTGGCCCTGAGAGAGTTGCAGCAAGCGGTCCACGCTG
GTTTGCCCCAGCAGGCGAAAATCCTGTTTGATGGTGGTTAACGGCGGGATATAACATGAGCTGTCTTCGG
TATCGTCGTATCCCACTACCGAGATATCCGCACCAACGCGCAGCCCGGACTCGGTAATGGCGCGCATTGC
GCCCAGCGCCATCTGATCGTTGGCAACCAGCATCGCAGTGGGAACGATGCCCTCATTCAGCATTTGCATG
GTTTGTTGAAAACCGGACATGGCACTCCAGTCGCCTTCCCGTTCCGCTATCGGCTGAATTTGATTGCGAG
TGAGATATTTATGCCAGCCAGCCAGACGCAGACGCGCCGAGACAGAACTTAATGGGCCCGCTAACAGCGC
GATTTGCTGGTGACCCAATGCGACCAGATGCTCCACGCCCAGTCGCGTACCGTCTTCATGGGAGAAAATA
ATACTGTTGATGGGTGTCTGGTCAGAGACATCAAGAAATAACGCCGGAACATTAGTGCAGGCAGCTTCCA
CAGCAATGGCATCCTGGTCATCCAGCGGATAGTTAATGATCAGCCCACTGACGCGTTGCGCGAGAAGATT
GTGCACCGCCGCTTTACAGGCTTCGACGCCGCTTCGTTCTACCATCGACACCACCACGCTGGCACCCAGT
TGATCGGCGCGAGATTTAATCGCCGCGACAATTTGCGACGGCGCGTGCAGGGCCAGACTGGAGGTGGCAA
CGCCAATCAGCAACGACTGTTTGCCCGCCAGTTGTTGTGCCACGCGGTTGGGAATGTAATTCAGCTCCGC
CATCGCCGCTTCCACTTTTTCCCGCGTTTTCGCAGAAACGTGGCTGGCCTGGTTCACCACGCGGGAAACG
GTCTGATAAGAGACACCGGCATACTCTGCGACATCGTATAACGTTACTGGTTTCACATTCACCACCCTGA
ATTGACTCTCTTCCGGGCGCTATCATGCCATACCGCGAAAGGTTTTGCGCCATTCGATGGTGTCCGGGAT
CTCGACGCTCTCCCTTATGCGACTCCTGCATTAGGAAGCAGCCCAGTAGTAGGTTGAGGCCGTTGAGCAC
CGCCGCCGCAAGGAATGGTGCATGCAAGGAGATGGCGCCCAACAGTCCCCCGGCCACGGGGCCTGCCACC
ATACCCACGCCGAAACAAGCGCTCATGAGCCCGAAGTGGCGAGCCCGATCTTCCCCATCGGTGATGTCGG
CGATATAGGCGCCAGCAACCGCACCTGTGGCGCCGGTGATGCCGGCCACGATGCGTCCGGCGTAGAGGAT
CGAGATCTCGATCCCGCGAAATTAATACGACTCACTATAGGGGAATTGTGAGCGGATAACAATTCCCCTC
TAGAAATAATTTTGTTTAACTTTAAGAAGGAGATATACCATGCCCAGCAGCCATCATCATCATCATCACA
GCAGCGGCCTGGTGCCGCGCGGCAGCCATATGGAAGAAGAAGAAGATCCTGATTTAAAAGCTGCTATCCA
GGAATCTCTGCGTGAAGCTGCCGCAGCGGCGGCTGCCGCTGAAGACGAAGAAGAACTGATCCGTAAAGCT
ATCGAACTGTCTCTGAAAGAATCTGCGGCGGCTGCAGCCGCGGCCGAGGACGAGGAGGAGCTGATCCGCA
AGGCCATCGAGCTGAGCCTGAAGGAGTGCCGTAACTCTGCTTGAGGATCCGAATTCGAGCTCCGTCGACA
AGCTTGCGGCCGCACTCGAGCACCACCACCACCACCACTGAGATCCGGCTGCTAACAAAGCCCGAAAGGA
AGCTGAGTTGGCTGCTGCCACCGCTGAGCAATAACTAGCATAACCCCTTGGGGCCTCTAAACGGGTCTTG
AGGGGTTTTTTGCTGAAAGGAGGAACTATATCCGGAT
Features (pLannotate 1.2.2; 21 found; start..end, strand, type, name):
     12..467     +  rep_origin     f1 ori (sequence partly withheld): f1 bacteriophage origin of replication; arrow indicates direction of (+) strand synthesis
    494..551     +  promoter       AmpR promoter (fragment): bla
    560..1375    -  CDS            KanR: aminoglycoside phosphotransferase; aph(3')-Ia; confers resistance to kanamycin in bacteria or G418 (Geneticin®) in eukaryotes
   1497..2085    +  rep_origin     ori: high-copy-number ColE1/pMB1/pBR322/pUC origin of replication
   2271..2413    -  misc_feature   bom: basis of mobility region from pBR322
   2515..2706    -  CDS            rop: Rop protein, which maintains plasmids at low copy number; rop
   2723..3103    +  CDS            YPB1_ECOLX: Protein predicted: Swiss-Prot protein existence level 4. From Escherichia coli.
   3175..3466    -  CDS            TcR (fragment): tetracycline efflux protein; tet; confers resistance to tetracycline
   3481..3502    -  protein_bind   CAP binding site: CAP binding activates transcription in the presence of cAMP. E. coli catabolite activator protein
   3515..4597    -  CDS            lacI: lac repressor; lacI; The lac repressor binds to the lac operator to inhibit transcription in E. coli. This inhibition can be relieved by adding lactose or isopropyl-β-D-thiogalactopyranoside (IPTG).
   4598..4675    -  promoter       lacI promoter: lacI
   4683..4962    -  CDS            TcR (fragment): tetracycline efflux protein; tet; confers resistance to tetracycline
   4984..5002    +  promoter       T7 promoter: promoter for bacteriophage T7 RNA polymerase
   5003..5027    +  protein_bind   lac operator: The lac repressor binds to the lac operator to inhibit transcription in E. coli. This inhibition can be relieved by adding lactose or isopropyl-β-D-thiogalactopyranoside (IPTG). lac repressor encoded by lacI
   5042..5064    +  RBS            RBS: efficient ribosome binding site from bacteriophage T7 gene 10 (Olins and Rangwala, 1989)
   5083..5099    +  CDS            capTEV™ (fragment): composite tag for in vivo biotinylation, TEV protease cleavage, and 6xHis tagging
   5110..5127    +  CDS            thrombin site: thrombin recognition and cleavage site
   5131..5190    +  CDS            VPS27 (fragment): VPS27_YEAST - Also known as DID7, GRD11, SSV17, VPL23, VPT27. Experimental evidence at protein level: Swiss-Prot protein existence level 1. Component of the ESCRT-0 complex which is the sorting receptor for ubiquitinated cargo proteins at the multivesicular body (MVB) and recruits ESCRT-I to the MVB outer membrane (PubMed:3062374, PubMed:1493335, PubMed:9265642, PubMed:11416128, PubMed:12055639, PubMed:11872141, PubMed:12900393, PubMed:14581452, PubMed:15166140, PubMed:15107463, PubMed:15086794, PubMed:17135292, PubMed:18508771). Controls exit from the prevacuolar compartment (PVC) in both the
   5402..5419    +  CDS            9xHis (fragment): 9xHis affinity tag
   5429..5478    +  CDS            SET1 (fragment): solubility-enhancement tag derived from T7 phage gene 10B
   5486..5533    +  terminator     T7 terminator: transcription terminator for bacteriophage T7 RNA polymerase
