[The description below was written by a language model from this plasmid's Addgene catalogue record and pLannotate feature annotations shown in this document.]
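Description:
pET28a-Vx3(A7) is a bacterial expression plasmid built on the Novagen pET28a backbone and carrying a small synthetic insert, Vx3(A7), cloned between the NdeI and BamHI sites, both of which were retained. The plasmid is selected with kanamycin through the aph(3')-Ia gene. It replicates from a pBR322-type ColE1 origin accompanied by the bom region and the rop gene, which normally restrains copy number, although the record lists copy number as unknown. An f1 phage origin is also present, and the short tetracycline-resistance and other E. coli fragments annotated around lacI appear to be backbone remnants rather than functional genes.

Expression follows the standard pET arrangement. A T7 promoter with an adjacent lac operator and the T7 gene 10 ribosome binding site drives the open reading frame, the plasmid-encoded lacI repressor keeps it off until IPTG is added, and a T7 terminator ends the transcript. This design requires a host that supplies T7 RNA polymerase. The protein carries an N-terminal His6 tag followed by a thrombin cleavage site, allowing metal-affinity purification and tag removal. The His-tag and T7-derived fragments annotated downstream of the insert are probably vector sequence past the cloning site; the record does not say whether they are translated.

The insert is about 285 bp, and the feature table detects a short match to yeast Vps27, an ESCRT-0 ubiquitin-binding protein, at its start. The rest of the insert is unannotated, and the record does not spell out its domain layout or the meaning of "A7". A G2-to-P substitution is noted. The associated publication concerns polyubiquitin-sensor proteins used to probe the localization and linkage-type dependence of cellular ubiquitin signaling, so the plasmid likely serves to produce recombinant sensor protein in E. coli.
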