Addgene plasmid #35526: pET28a-Vx3(A7)
Depositing lab: Robert Cohen. Depositing organization: Colorado State University, Fort Collins. Publication: Polyubiquitin-sensor proteins reveal localization and linkage-type dependence of cellular ubiquitin signaling. Sims JJ, Scavone F, Cooper EM, Kane LA, Youle RJ, Boeke JD, Cohen RE. Nat Methods. 2012 Feb 5. doi: 10.1038/nmeth.1888. PubMed 22306808.
Backbone
  Vector backbone: pET28a
  Backbone manufacturer: Novagen
  Backbone size w/o insert (bp): 5369
  Modifications to backbone: Changed G2 to P
  Vector type: Bacterial Expression
Growth in bacteria
  Bacterial resistance: Kanamycin, 50 μg/mL
  Growth temperature: 37°C
  Growth strain: DH5alpha
  Copy number: Unknown
Gene/Insert
  Gene/Insert name: Vx3(A7)
  Species: Synthetic
  Insert size (bp): 285
  Mutation: Changed G2 to P
  Promoter: T7
  Tag / fusion protein: His6 (N terminal on insert)
  Cloning method: Restriction Enzyme; 5′ cloning site nde1 (not destroyed); 3′ cloning site BamH1 (not destroyed)
  Sequencing primers: 5′ T7 promoter; 3′ T7 terminator
Terms and licenses: Academic/Nonprofit Terms; Industry Terms: Not Available to Industry
How to cite: pET28a-Vx3(A7) was a gift from Robert Cohen (Addgene plasmid # 35526 ; http://n2t.net/addgene:35526 ; RRID:Addgene_35526)
