>Addgene plasmid #35526 | pET28a-Vx3(A7) | addgene partial sequence | sequence record 45166 | T7_term
TCGGGCTTTGTTAGCAGCCGGATCTCAGTGGTGGTGGTGGTGGTGCTCGAGTGCGGCCGCAAGCTTGTCG
ACGGAGCTCGAATTCGGATCCTCAAGCAGAGTTACGGCACTCCTTCAGGCTCAGCTCGATGGCCTTGCGG
ATCAGCTCCTCCTCGTCCTCGGCCGCGGCTGCAGCCGCCGCAGATTCTTTCAGAGACAGTTCGATAGCTT
TACGGATCAGTTCTTCTTCGTCTTCAGCGGCAGCCGCCGCTGCGGCAGCTTCACGCAGAGATTCCTGGAT
AGCAGCTTTTAAATCAGGATCTTCTTCTTCTTCCATATGGCTGCCGCGCGGCACCAGGCCGCTGCTGTGA
TGATGATGATGATGGCTGCTGGGCATGGTATATCTCCTTCTTAAAGTTAAACAAAATTATTTCTAGAGGG
GAATTGTTATCCGCTCACAATTCCCCTATAGTGAGTCGTATTAATTTCGCGGGATCGAGATCTCGATCCT
CTACGCCGGACGCATCGTGGCCGGCATCACCGGCGCCACAGGTGCGGTTGCTGGCGCCTATATCGCCGAC
ATCACCGATGGGGAAGATCGGGCTCGCCACTTCGGGCTCATGAGCGCTTGTTTCGGCGTGGGTATGGTGG
CAGGCCCCGTGGCCGGGGGACTGTTGGGCGCCATCTCCTTGCATGCACCATTCCT
